Addgene plasmid #107347: pLVX-HA-UBE3BΔHECT-IRES-Puro
Purpose: Expresses HA tagged UBE3B deletion of HECT domain in mammalian cells.
Depositing lab: Robert Sobol. Depositing organization: University of South Alabama, Mitchell Cancer Institute. Publication: UBE3B is a Calmodulin-Regulated, Mitochondria-Associated E3 Ubiquitin Ligase. Braganza A, Li J, Zeng X, Yates NA, Dey NB, Andrews J, Clark J, Zamani L, Wang XH, St Croix C, O'Sullivan R, Garcia-Exposito L, Brodsky JL, Sobol RW. J Biol Chem. 2016 Dec 21. pii: jbc.M116.766824. doi: 10.1074/jbc.M116.766824. PubMed 28003368.
Backbone
  Vector backbone: pLVX-GWB-IRES-Puro
  Backbone size w/o insert (bp): 8247
  Total vector size (bp): 9203
  Vector type: Mammalian Expression, Lentiviral
  Selectable markers: Puromycin
Growth in bacteria
  Bacterial resistance: Ampicillin, 100 μg/mL
  Growth temperature: 37°C
  Growth strain: NEB Stable
  Copy number: Unknown
Gene/Insert
  Gene/Insert name: UBE3BΔHECT
  Species: H. sapiens (human)
  Insert size (bp): 969
  Mutation: deletion HECT domain (757-end)
  Entrez Gene: UBE3A (a.k.a. ANCR, AS, E6-AP, EPVE6AP, HPVE6A, PIX1)
  Promoter: CMV
  Tag / fusion protein: HA (N terminal on insert)
  Cloning method: Gateway Cloning
  Sequencing primers: 5′ M13; 3′ M13
Terms and licenses: Academic/Nonprofit Terms; Industry Terms
How to cite: pLVX-HA-UBE3BΔHECT-IRES-Puro was a gift from Robert Sobol (Addgene plasmid # 107347 ; http://n2t.net/addgene:107347 ; RRID:Addgene_107347)
