[The description below was written by a language model from this plasmid's Addgene catalogue record and pLannotate feature annotations shown in this document.]
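Description:
pLVX-HA-UBE3BΔHECT-IRES-Puro is an HIV-1-based lentiviral expression plasmid built on the Gateway-adapted pLVX-GWB-IRES-Puro backbone, intended for transient expression or stable transduction of mammalian cells. It is propagated in E. coli through a high-copy ColE1/pUC-type origin and an ampicillin resistance gene. The viral portion is flanked by HIV-1 LTR sequences and contains the Ψ packaging signal with an adjoining gag fragment, the Rev response element for Rev-dependent nuclear export of the genomic RNA, and the cPPT/CTS element, which aids nuclear import of the reverse-transcribed genome. These elements allow the transcript to be packaged into particles when helper functions are supplied in trans.

The payload is driven by the CMV immediate-early enhancer and promoter. Between attB1 and attB2 sites left by Gateway recombination lies an N-terminal HA epitope fused to human UBE3B truncated from residue 757 onward, which removes the catalytic HECT domain of this E3 ubiquitin ligase. An EMCV IRES downstream links translation of puromycin N-acetyltransferase to the same transcript, so puromycin selection enriches for cells expressing the truncated protein. A WPRE follows to enhance transcript stability and expression. The construct suits studies comparing ligase-deficient UBE3B with the full-length enzyme, with the HA tag allowing detection or pull-down.

The record has some inconsistencies. The catalogue lists a 969 bp insert and a 9,203 bp total size, whereas the sequenced record is 10,489 nt with a UBE3B coding feature of about 2.3 kb, which agrees with a truncation at residue 757. The Entrez link names UBE3A, although the annotation and title identify UBE3B.
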