Features (pLannotate 1.2.2; 27 found; start..end, strand, type, name):
    376..633     +  LTR            5' LTR (truncated): truncated 5' long terminal repeat (LTR) from HIV-1
    680..805     +  misc_feature   HIV-1 Ψ: packaging signal of human immunodeficiency virus type 1
    789..1127    +  CDS            HIV-1 gag (fragment): gag protein from human immunodeficiency virus 1; gag
   1302..1535    +  misc_feature   RRE: The Rev response element (RRE) of HIV-1 allows for Rev-dependent mRNA export from the nucleus to the cytoplasm.
   1912..2012    +  CDS            Rev (fragment): human immunodeficiency virus 1 (HIV-1) Rev protein; rev; enhances nuclear export of unspliced and incompletely spliced viral mRNAs
   2027..2142    +  misc_feature   cPPT/CTS: central polypurine tract and central termination sequence of HIV-1 (lacking the first T)
   2200..2503    +  enhancer       CMV enhancer: human cytomegalovirus immediate early enhancer
   2504..2707    +  promoter       CMV promoter: human cytomegalovirus (CMV) immediate early promoter
   2823..2847    +  protein_bind   attB1: mutant version of attB; recombination site for the Gateway® BP reaction BP Clonase™
   2871..2898    +  CDS            3xHA (fragment): three tandem HA epitope tags
   2898..5162    +  CDS            UBE3B (fragment): UBE3B_HUMAN - Experimental evidence at protein level: Swiss-Prot protein existence level 1. E3 ubiquitin-protein ligase which accepts ubiquitin from an E2 ubiquitin-conjugating enzyme in the form of a thioester and then directly transfers the ubiquitin to targeted substrates. From Homo sapiens (Human).
   5182..5206    -  protein_bind   attB2: mutant version of attB; recombination site for the Gateway® BP reaction BP Clonase™
   5211..5229    -  misc_feature   MCS (fragment): pBluescript multiple cloning site
   5349..5811    +  misc_feature   IRES: internal ribosome entry site (IRES) of the encephalomyocarditis virus (EMCV)
   5844..6441    +  CDS            PuroR (fragment): puromycin N-acetyltransferase; pac from Streptomyces alboniger; confers resistance to puromycin
   6457..7045    +  misc_feature   WPRE: woodchuck hepatitis virus posttranscriptional regulatory element
   7062..7580    +  CDS            nef (fragment): NEF_HV1BR - Experimental evidence at protein level: Swiss-Prot protein existence level 1. Extracellular Nef protein targets CD4(+) T-lymphocytes for apoptosis by interacting with CXCR4 surface receptors (PubMed:14990729). From Human immunodeficiency virus type 1 group M subtype B (isolate BRU/LAI) (HIV-1).
   7628..7885    +  LTR            5' LTR (truncated): truncated 5' long terminal repeat (LTR) from HIV-1
   8037..8053    -  protein_bind   lac operator: The lac repressor binds to the lac operator to inhibit transcription in E. coli. This inhibition can be relieved by adding lactose or isopropyl-β-D-thiogalactopyranoside (IPTG). lac repressor encoded by lacI
   8061..8091    -  promoter       lac promoter: promoter for the E. coli lac operon
   8106..8127    -  protein_bind   CAP binding site: CAP binding activates transcription in the presence of cAMP. E. coli catabolite activator protein
   8140..8232    -  CDS            lacI (fragment): lac repressor; lacI; The lac repressor binds to the lac operator to inhibit transcription in E. coli. This inhibition can be relieved by adding lactose or isopropyl-β-D-thiogalactopyranoside (IPTG).
   8415..9003    -  rep_origin     ori: high-copy-number ColE1/pMB1/pBR322/pUC origin of replication
   9174..10034   -  CDS            AmpR: β-lactamase; bla; confers resistance to ampicillin, carbenicillin, and related antibiotics
  10035..10139   -  promoter       AmpR promoter: bla
  10187..10321   +  polyA_signal   SV40 poly(A) signal: SV40 polyadenylation signal
  10488..328     +  CDS            nef (fragment) (across the origin): NEF_HV1BR - Experimental evidence at protein level: Swiss-Prot protein existence level 1. Extracellular Nef protein targets CD4(+) T-lymphocytes for apoptosis by interacting with CXCR4 surface receptors (PubMed:14990729). From Human immunodeficiency virus type 1 group M subtype B (isolate BRU/LAI) (HIV-1).
>Addgene plasmid #107347 | pLVX-HA-UBE3BΔHECT-IRES-Puro | addgene full sequence | sequence record 208719 | Addgene NGS Result
GGAAGGGCTAATTCACTCCCAAAGAAGACAAGATATCCTTGATCTGTGGATCTACCACACACAAGGCTAC
TTCCCTGATTAGCAGAACTACACACCAGGGCCAGGGGTCAGATATCCACTGACCTTTGGATGGTGCTACA
AGCTAGTACCAGTTGAGCCAGATAAGGTAGAAGAGGCCAATAAAGGAGAGAACACCAGCTTGTTACACCC
TGTGAGCCTGCATGGGATGGATGACCCGGAGAGAGAAGTGTTAGAGTGGAGGTTTGACAGCCGCCTAGCA
TTTCATCACGTGGCCCGAGAGCTGCATCCGGAGTACTTCAAGAACTGCTGATATCGAGCTTGCTACAAGG
GACTTTCCGCTGGGGACTTTCCAGGGAGGCGTGGCCTGGGCGGGACTGGGGAGTGGCGAGCCCTCAGATC
CTGCATATAAGCAGCTGCTTTTTGCCTGTACTGGGTCTCTCTGGTTAGACCAGATCTGAGCCTGGGAGCT
CTCTGGCTAACTAGGGAACCCACTGCTTAAGCCTCAATAAAGCTTGCCTTGAGTGCTTCAAGTAGTGTGT
GCCCGTCTGTTGTGTGACTCTGGTAACTAGAGATCCCTCAGACCCTTTTAGTCAGTGTGGAAAATCTCTA
GCAGTGGCGCCCGAACAGGGACTTGAAAGCGAAAGGGAAACCAGAGGAGCTCTCTCGACGCAGGACTCGG
CTTGCTGAAGCGCGCACGGCAAGAGGCGAGGGGCGGCGACTGGTGAGTACGCCAAAAATTTTGACTAGCG
GAGGCTAGAAGGAGAGAGATGGGTGCGAGAGCGTCAGTATTAAGCGGGGGAGAATTAGATCGCGATGGGA
AAAAATTCGGTTAAGGCCAGGGGGAAAGAAAAAATATAAATTAAAACATATAGTATGGGCAAGCAGGGAG
CTAGAACGATTCGCAGTTAATCCTGGCCTGTTAGAAACATCAGAAGGCTGTAGACAAATACTGGGACAGC
TACAACCATCCCTTCAGACAGGATCAGAAGAACTTAGATCATTATATAATACAGTAGCAACCCTCTATTG
TGTGCATCAAAGGATAGAGATAAAAGACACCAAGGAAGCTTTAGACAAGATAGAGGAAGAGCAAAACAAA
AGTAAGACCACCGCACAGCAAGCGGCCGGCCGCTGATCTTCAGACCTGGAGGAGGAGATATGAGGGACAA
TTGGAGAAGTGAATTATATAAATATAAAGTAGTAAAAATTGAACCATTAGGAGTAGCACCCACCAAGGCA
AAGAGAAGAGTGGTGCAGAGAGAAAAAAGAGCAGTGGGAATAGGAGCTTTGTTCCTTGGGTTCTTGGGAG
CAGCAGGAAGCACTATGGGCGCAGCGTCAATGACGCTGACGGTACAGGCCAGACAATTATTGTCTGGTAT
AGTGCAGCAGCAGAACAATTTGCTGAGGGCTATTGAGGCGCAACAGCATCTGTTGCAACTCACAGTCTGG
GGCATCAAGCAGCTCCAGGCAAGAATCCTGGCTGTGGAAAGATACCTAAAGGATCAACAGCTCCTGGGGA
TTTGGGGTTGCTCTGGAAAACTCATTTGCACCACTGCTGTGCCTTGGAATGCTAGTTGGAGTAATAAATC
TCTGGAACAGATTTGGAATCACACGACCTGGATGGAGTGGGACAGAGAAATTAACAATTACACAAGCTTA
ATACACTCCTTAATTGAAGAATCGCAAAACCAGCAAGAAAAGAATGAACAAGAATTATTGGAATTAGATA
AATGGGCAAGTTTGTGGAATTGGTTTAACATAACAAATTGGCTGTGGTATATAAAATTATTCATAATGAT
AGTAGGAGGCTTGGTAGGTTTAAGAATAGTTTTTGCTGTACTTTCTATAGTGAATAGAGTTAGGCAGGGA
TATTCACCATTATCGTTTCAGACCCACCTCCCAACCCCGAGGGGACCCGACAGGCCCGAAGGAATAGAAG
AAGAAGGTGGAGAGAGAGACAGAGACAGATCCATTCGATTAGTGAACGGATCTCGACGGTATCGCCTTTA
AAAGAAAAGGGGGGATTGGGGGGTACAGTGCAGGGGAAAGAATAGTAGACATAATAGCAACAGACATACA
AACTAAAGAATTACAAAAACAAATTACAAAAATTCAAAATTTTCGGGTTTATTACAGGGACAGCAGAGAT
CCAGTTTATCGATAAGCTTGGGAGTTCCGCGTTACATAACTTACGGTAAATGGCCCGCCTGGCTGACCGC
CCAACGACCCCCGCCCATTGACGTCAATAATGACGTATGTTCCCATAGTAACGCCAATAGGGACTTTCCA
TTGACGTCAATGGGTGGAGTATTTACGGTAAACTGCCCACTTGGCAGTACATCAAGTGTATCATATGCCA
AGTACGCCCCCTATTGACGTCAATGACGGTAAATGGCCCGCCTGGCATTATGCCCAGTACATGACCTTAT
GGGACTTTCCTACTTGGCAGTACATCTACGTATTAGTCATCGCTATTACCATGGTGATGCGGTTTTGGCA
GTACATCAATGGGCGTGGATAGCGGTTTGACTCACGGGGATTTCCAAGTCTCCACCCCATTGACGTCAAT
GGGAGTTTGTTTTGGCACCAAAATCAACGGGACTTTCCAAAATGTCGTAACAACTCCGCCCCATTGACGC
AAATGGGCGGTAGGCGTGTACGGTGGGAGGTCTATATAAGCAGAGCTCGTTTAGTGAACCGTCAGATCGC
CTGGAGACGCCATCCACGCTGTTTTGACCTCCATAGAAGACACCGACTCTACTAGAGGATCTATTTCCGG
TGAATTCCTCGAGACTAGATCAACAAGTTTGTACAAAAAAGCAGGCTCCGCGGCCGCCCCCTTCACCATG
TACCCATACGATGTTCCAGATTACGCTTTCACCCTGTCTCAGACCTCGAGAGCATGGTTCATCGATAGAG
CCCGTCAGGCACGAGAAGAAAGGCTTGTGCAGAAGGAACGGGAGCGGGCAGCTGTTGTGATCCAGGCCCA
TGTCCGGAGTTTTCTCTGTCGGAGTCGACTGCAGAGAGATATCAGGAGAGAGATTGATGACTTTTTTAAA
GCAGATGACCCTGAGTCCACTAAAAGAAGTGCACTTTGTATTTTCAAGATTGCCAGGAAACTGCTGTTCC
TATTCAGAATCAAAGAGGATAATGAGAGATTTGAGAAGTTGTGTCGCAGCATCCTGAGCAGCATGGATGC
TGAGAATGAGCCTAAGGTGTGGTATGTGTCCCTGGCTTGTTCTAAGGACCTCACCCTCCTTTGGATTCAA
CAGATCAAGAACATTTTGTGGTACTGCTGTGATTTTCTCAAGCAGCTCAAGCCTGAAATCCTGCAGGACT
CCCGACTCATCACCCTGTACCTCACGATGCTTGTCACCTTCACAGACACTTCAACGTGGAAAATTCTTCG
GGGAAAAGGTGAAAGTCTTCGACCAGCGATGAACCACATTTGTGCAAATATAATGGGACATCTCAACCAG
CATGGATTTTATTCTGTGCTGCAGATATTGTTAACCCGTGGCCTGGCAAGACCCCGTCCTTGTCTATCCA
AAGGCACTTTAACAGCAGCTTTTTCTCTAGCGTTACGCCCTGTGATTGCTGCACAGTTCTCAGACAATCT
GATTCGGCCGTTCCTCATCCACATCATGTCTGTGCCTGCTCTGGTGACTCATCTCAGCACAGTGACCCCT
GAGCGCCTCACTGTTTTAGAATCCCATGACATGCTTCGTAAATTCATCATATTTTTAAGAGACCAAGATC
GATGCCGTGATGTATGTGAAAGTTTAGAAGGATGCCATACGCTTTGTCTAATGGGCAACCTCCTACACTT
GGGCTCCCTCAGCCCCAGAGTGTTAGAGGAGGAGACAGATGGGTTCGTGAGTTTGCTCACCCAGACGCTG
TGCTACTGTCGGAAGTATGTGTCTCAGAAGAAGTCCAACCTGACCCACTGGCATCCTGTCCTTGGCTGGT
TCTCCCAATCTGTGGATTATGGCCTTAACGAGTCAATGCACTTGATCACCAAACAGCTGCAGTTCTTGTG
GGGGGTGCCTCTGATCCGGATCTTCTTCTGTGACATCCTGAGCAAGAAGCTACTGGAGAGCCAGGAGCCA
GCCCACGCACAGCCAGCATCCCCTCAGAATGTGCTCCCAGTGAAGAGTCTCCTAAAGCGTGCTTTTCAAA
AGTCGGCATCAGTCCGGAATATTCTCAGGCCTGTCGGGGGTAAACGGGTCGACTCTGCAGAAGTCCAGAA
GGTTTGCAACATCTGTGTCCTCTACCAGACCTCGCTGACAACTCTCACACAGATTCGGCTGCAGATACTC
ACAGGTCTCACTTACCTTGATGACCTGCTTCCCAAACTGTGGGCATTTATCTGTGAGCTCGGGCCCCACG
GAGGGTTAAAGCTCTTCTTGGAATGCCTGAACAATGACACTGAAGAGTCCAAGCAACTCTTGGCCATGCT
GATGCTGTTCTGTGACTGTTCGCGGCACCTCATCACAATCCTTGATGACATTGAAGTTTATGAAGAACAG
ATTTCATTCAAACTGGAAGAGCTGGTCACTATCTCCTCTTTCCTGAATTCTTTTGTGTTTAAGATGATCT
GGGATGGAATTGTAGAGAACGCCAAGGGTGAGACCTTGGAGCTGTTCCAGTCTGTCCACGGGTGGCTTAT
GGTGCTGTACGAGCGGGACTGCCGGCGGCGCTTCACCCCCGAGGACCACTGGCTGCGAAAGGATCTCAAA
CCTAGCGTGCTCTTCCAAGAACTCGACAGGGACAGAAAACGGGCACAGTTGATCCTGCAGTACATCCCAC
ATGTCATCCCTCACAAAAACAGAGTTCTACTGTTTCGAACCATGGTTACCAAGGAGAAGGAGAAACTGGG
GCTGGTGGAAACCAGCTCTGCCTCCCCGCATGTCACTCACATCACCATCCGCCGGTCCAGGATGCTGGAG
GACGGCTACGAGCAGCTTAGGCAGCTCTCCCAGCACGCCATGAAGGGGGTCATCCGTGTGAAGTTTGTCA
ATGACCTCGGGGTGGACGAAGCAGGGATTGATCAAGACGGTGTTTTTAAGGAGTTCTTGGAAGAGATCAT
CAAGAGAGTTTTTGACCCAGCACTCAATCTGTTCAAGACAACCAGTGGGGATTAGAAGGGTGGGCGCGCC
GACCCAGCTTTCTTGTACAAAGTGGTTGATCTAGTTCTAGAGCGGCCGCGGATCCCGCCCCTCTCCCTCC
CCCCCCCCTAACGTTACTGGCCGAAGCCGCTTGGAATAAGGCCGGTGTGCGTTTGTCTATATGTTATTTT
CCACCATATTGCCGTCTTTTGGCAATGTGAGGGCCCGGAAACCTGGCCCTGTCTTCTTGACGAGCATTCC
TAGGGGTCTTTCCCCTCTCGCCAAAGGAATGCAAGGTCTGTTGAATGTCGTGAAGGAAGCAGTTCCTCTG
GAAGCTTCTTGAAGACAAACAACGTCTGTAGCGACCCTTTGCAGGCAGCGGAACCCCCCACCTGGCGACA
GGTGCCTCTGCGGCCAAAAGCCACGTGTATAAGATACACCTGCAAAGGCGGCACAACCCCAGTGCCACGT
TGTGAGTTGGATAGTTGTGGAAAGAGTCAAATGGCTCTCCTCAAGCGTATTCAACAAGGGGCTGAAGGAT
GCCCAGAAGGTACCCCATTGTATGGGATCTGATCTGGGGCCTCGGTGCACATGCTTTACATGTGTTTAGT
CGAGGTTAAAAAAACGTCTAGGCCCCCCGAACCACGGGGACGTGGTTTTCCTTTGAAAAACACGATGATA
AGCTTGCCACAACCCACAAGGAGACGACCTTCCATGACCGAGTACAAGCCCACGGTGCGCCTCGCCACCC
GCGACGACGTCCCCCGGGCCGTACGCACCCTCGCCGCCGCGTTCGCCGACTACCCCGCCACGCGCCACAC
CGTCGACCCGGACCGCCACATCGAGCGGGTCACCGAGCTGCAAGAACTCTTCCTCACGCGCGTCGGGCTC
GACATCGGCAAGGTGTGGGTCGCGGACGACGGCGCCGCGGTGGCGGTCTGGACCACGCCGGAGAGCGTCG
AAGCGGGGGCGGTGTTCGCCGAGATCGGCCCGCGCATGGCCGAGTTGAGCGGTTCCCGGCTGGCCGCGCA
GCAACAGATGGAAGGCCTCCTGGCGCCGCACCGGCCCAAGGAGCCCGCGTGGTTCCTGGCCACCGTCGGC
GTCTCGCCCGACCACCAGGGCAAGGGTCTGGGCAGCGCCGTCGTGCTCCCCGGAGTGGAGGCGGCCGAGC
GCGCCGGGGTGCCCGCCTTCCTGGAGACCTCCGCGCCCCGCAACCTCCCCTTCTACGAGCGGCTCGGCTT
CACCGTCACCGCCGACGTCGAGGTGCCCGAAGGACCGCGCACCTGGTGCATGACCCGCAAGCCCGGTGCC
TAGACGCGTCTGGAACAATCAACCTCTGGATTACAAAATTTGTGAAAGATTGACTGGTATTCTTAACTAT
GTTGCTCCTTTTACGCTATGTGGATACGCTGCTTTAATGCCTTTGTATCATGCTATTGCTTCCCGTATGG
CTTTCATTTTCTCCTCCTTGTATAAATCCTGGTTGCTGTCTCTTTATGAGGAGTTGTGGCCCGTTGTCAG
GCAACGTGGCGTGGTGTGCACTGTGTTTGCTGACGCAACCCCCACTGGTTGGGGCATTGCCACCACCTGT
CAGCTCCTTTCCGGGACTTTCGCTTTCCCCCTCCCTATTGCCACGGCGGAACTCATCGCCGCCTGCCTTG
CCCGCTGCTGGACAGGGGCTCGGCTGTTGGGCACTGACAATTCCGTGGTGTTGTCGGGGAAGCTGACGTC
CTTTCCATGGCTGCTCGCCTGTGTTGCCACCTGGATTCTGCGCGGGACGTCCTTCTGCTACGTCCCTTCG
GCCCTCAATCCAGCGGACCTTCCTTCCCGCGGCCTGCTGCCGGCTCTGCGGCCTCTTCCGCGTCTTCGCC
TTCGCCCTCAGACGAGTCGGATCTCCCTTTGGGCCGCCTCCCCGCCTGGAATTAATTCTGCAGTCGAGAC
CTAGAAAAACATGGAGCAATCACAAGTAGCAATACAGCAGCTACCAATGCTGATTGTGCCTGGCTAGAAG
CACAAGAGGAGGAGGAGGTGGGTTTTCCAGTCACACCTCAGGTACCTTTAAGACCAATGACTTACAAGGC
AGCTGTAGATCTTAGCCACTTTTTAAAAGAAAAGAGGGGACTGGAAGGGCTAATTCACTCCCAACGAAGA
CAAGATATCCTTGATCTGTGGATCTACCACACACAAGGCTACTTCCCTGATTAGCAGAACTACACACCAG
GGCCAGGGGTCAGATATCCACTGACCTTTGGATGGTGCTACAAGCTAGTACCAGTTGAGCCAGATAAGGT
AGAAGAGGCCAATAAAGGAGAGAACACCAGCTTGTTACACCCTGTGAGCCTGCATGGGATGGATGACCCG
GAGAGAGAAGTGTTAGAGTGGAGGTTTGACAGCCGCCTAGCATTTCATCACGTGGCCCGAGAGCTGCATC
CGGAGTACTTCAAGAACTGCTGATATCGAGCTTGCTACAAGGGACTTTCCGCTGGGGACTTTCCAGGGAG
GCGTGGCCTGGGCGGGACTGGGGAGTGGCGAGCCCTCAGATCCTGCATATAAGCAGCTGCTTTTTGCCTG
TACTGGGTCTCTCTGGTTAGACCAGATCTGAGCCTGGGAGCTCTCTGGCTAACTAGGGAACCCACTGCTT
AAGCCTCAATAAAGCTTGCCTTGAGTGCTTCAAGTAGTGTGTGCCCGTCTGTTGTGTGACTCTGGTAACT
AGAGATCCCTCAGACCCTTTTAGTCAGTGTGGAAAATCTCTAGCAGTAGTAGTTCATGTCATCTTATTAT
TCAGTATTTATAACTTGCAAAGAAATGAATATCAGAGAGTGAGAGGCCTTGACATTGCTAGCGTTTACCG
TCGACCTCTAGCTAGAGCTTGGCGTAATCATGGTCATAGCTGTTTCCTGTGTGAAATTGTTATCCGCTCA
CAATTCCACACAACATACGAGCCGGAAGCATAAAGTGTAAAGCCTGGGGTGCCTAATGAGTGAGCTAACT
CACATTAATTGCGTTGCGCTCACTGCCCGCTTTCCAGTCGGGAAACCTGTCGTGCCAGCTGCATTAATGA
ATCGGCCAACGCGCGGGGAGAGGCGGTTTGCGTATTGGGCGCTCTTCCGCTTCCTCGCTCACTGACTCGC
TGCGCTCGGTCGTTCGGCTGCGGCGAGCGGTATCAGCTCACTCAAAGGCGGTAATACGGTTATCCACAGA
ATCAGGGGATAACGCAGGAAAGAACATGTGAGCAAAAGGCCAGCAAAAGGCCAGGAACCGTAAAAAGGCC
GCGTTGCTGGCGTTTTTCCATAGGCTCCGCCCCCCTGACGAGCATCACAAAAATCGACGCTCAAGTCAGA
GGTGGCGAAACCCGACAGGACTATAAAGATACCAGGCGTTTCCCCCTGGAAGCTCCCTCGTGCGCTCTCC
TGTTCCGACCCTGCCGCTTACCGGATACCTGTCCGCCTTTCTCCCTTCGGGAAGCGTGGCGCTTTCTCAT
AGCTCACGCTGTAGGTATCTCAGTTCGGTGTAGGTCGTTCGCTCCAAGCTGGGCTGTGTGCACGAACCCC
CCGTTCAGCCCGACCGCTGCGCCTTATCCGGTAACTATCGTCTTGAGTCCAACCCGGTAAGACACGACTT
ATCGCCACTGGCAGCAGCCACTGGTAACAGGATTAGCAGAGCGAGGTATGTAGGCGGTGCTACAGAGTTC
TTGAAGTGGTGGCCTAACTACGGCTACACTAGAAGAACAGTATTTGGTATCTGCGCTCTGCTGAAGCCAG
TTACCTTCGGAAAAAGAGTTGGTAGCTCTTGATCCGGCAAACAAACCACCGCTGGTAGCGGTGGTTTTTT
TGTTTGCAAGCAGCAGATTACGCGCAGAAAAAAAGGATCTCAAGAAGATCCTTTGATCTTTTCTACGGGG
TCTGACGCTCAGTGGAACGAAAACTCACGTTAAGGGATTTTGGTCATGAGATTATCAAAAAGGATCTTCA
CCTAGATCCTTTTAAATTAAAAATGAAGTTTTAAATCAATCTAAAGTATATATGAGTAAACTTGGTCTGA
CAGTTACCAATGCTTAATCAGTGAGGCACCTATCTCAGCGATCTGTCTATTTCGTTCATCCATAGTTGCC
TGACTCCCCGTCGTGTAGATAACTACGATACGGGAGGGCTTACCATCTGGCCCCAGTGCTGCAATGATAC
CGCGAGACCCACGCTCACCGGCTCCAGATTTATCAGCAATAAACCAGCCAGCCGGAAGGGCCGAGCGCAG
AAGTGGTCCTGCAACTTTATCCGCCTCCATCCAGTCTATTAATTGTTGCCGGGAAGCTAGAGTAAGTAGT
TCGCCAGTTAATAGTTTGCGCAACGTTGTTGCCATTGCTACAGGCATCGTGGTGTCACGCTCGTCGTTTG
GTATGGCTTCATTCAGCTCCGGTTCCCAACGATCAAGGCGAGTTACATGATCCCCCATGTTGTGCAAAAA
AGCGGTTAGCTCCTTCGGTCCTCCGATCGTTGTCAGAAGTAAGTTGGCCGCAGTGTTATCACTCATGGTT
ATGGCAGCACTGCATAATTCTCTTACTGTCATGCCATCCGTAAGATGCTTTTCTGTGACTGGTGAGTACT
CAACCAAGTCATTCTGAGAATAGTGTATGCGGCGACCGAGTTGCTCTTGCCCGGCGTCAATACGGGATAA
TACCGCGCCACATAGCAGAACTTTAAAAGTGCTCATCATTGGAAAACGTTCTTCGGGGCGAAAACTCTCA
AGGATCTTACCGCTGTTGAGATCCAGTTCGATGTAACCCACTCGTGCACCCAACTGATCTTCAGCATCTT
TTACTTTCACCAGCGTTTCTGGGTGAGCAAAAACAGGAAGGCAAAATGCCGCAAAAAAGGGAATAAGGGC
GACACGGAAATGTTGAATACTCATACTCTTCCTTTTTCAATATTATTGAAGCATTTATCAGGGTTATTGT
CTCATGAGCGGATACATATTTGAATGTATTTAGAAAAATAAACAAATAGGGGTTCCGCGCACATTTCCCC
GAAAAGTGCCACCTGACGTCGACGGATCGGGAGATCAACTTGTTTATTGCAGCTTATAATGGTTACAAAT
AAAGCAATAGCATCACAAATTTCACAAATAAAGCATTTTTTTCACTGCATTCTAGTTGTGGTTTGTCCAA
ACTCATCAATGTATCTTATCATGTCTGGATCAACTGGATAACTCAAGCTAACCAAAATCATCCCAAACTT
CCCACCCCATACCCTATTACCACTGCCAATTACCTGTGGTTTCATTTACTCTAAACCTGTGATTCCTCTG
AATTATTTTCATTTTAAAGAAATTGTATTTGTTAAATATGTACTACAAACTTAGTAGTT
